Addgene plasmid #227867: pcDNA 3.3 C-MYC PDZD8(367-839aa)
Purpose: Used for transfection of cells for expression of C-MYC PDZD8 (367-839aa)
Depositing lab: Sheng-cai Lin. Depositing organization: Xiamen University. Publication: AMPK targets PDZD8 to trigger carbon source shift from glucose to glutamine. Li M, Wang Y, Wei X, Cai WF, Wu J, Zhu M, Wang Y, Liu YH, Xiong J, Qu Q, Chen Y, Tian X, Yao L, Xie R, Li X, Chen S, Huang X, Zhang C, Xie C, Wu Y, Xu Z, Zhang B, Jiang B, Wang ZC, Li Q, Li G, Lin SY, Yu L, Piao HL, Deng X, Han J, Zhang CS, Lin SC. Cell Res. 2024 Jun 19. doi: 10.1038/s41422-024-00985-6. PubMed 38898113.
Backbone
  Vector backbone: pcDNA
  Vector type: Mammalian Expression
Growth in bacteria
  Bacterial resistance: Ampicillin, 100 μg/mL
  Growth temperature: 37°C
  Growth strain: DH5alpha
  Copy number: High Copy
Gene/Insert
  Gene/Insert name: PDZD8
  Species: H. sapiens (human)
  Mutation: aa 367-839 only
  Entrez Gene: PDZD8 (a.k.a. IDDADF, PDZK8)
  Tag / fusion protein: MYC (C terminal on insert)
  Cloning method: Ligation Independent Cloning
Terms and licenses: Academic/Nonprofit Terms; Industry Terms: Not Available to Industry
How to cite: pcDNA 3.3 C-MYC PDZD8(367-839aa) was a gift from Sheng-cai Lin (Addgene plasmid # 227867 ; http://n2t.net/addgene:227867 ; RRID:Addgene_227867)
