[The description below was written by a language model from this plasmid's Addgene catalogue record and pLannotate feature annotations shown in this document.]
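Description:
pcDNA 3.3 C-MYC PDZD8(367-839aa) is a mammalian expression plasmid of about 6.9 kb, built on a pcDNA-type backbone and intended for transfection into cultured cells. It is maintained in E. coli through a high-copy ColE1/pUC-type origin and selected with ampicillin via the β-lactamase gene and its native promoter. An f1 phage origin is also present, along with small remnants of lac regulatory sequence (lac promoter, operator, CAP site, a lacI fragment) and a bom fragment, which are backbone leftovers rather than functional parts of the design.

The payload is a truncated human PDZD8 coding sequence covering only residues 367–839, carrying a MYC epitope tag at its C terminus according to the catalogue entry. The tag itself was not called as a separate feature in the annotation, although the annotated PDZD8 fragment spans slightly more than the stated residues would require. Expression is driven by the human cytomegalovirus immediate-early enhancer and promoter, and the transcript is terminated by the herpes simplex virus thymidine kinase polyadenylation signal; only a tiny reverse-oriented trace of the bGH poly(A) signal is detected. A separate cassette places a neomycin phosphotransferase gene under the SV40 enhancer/early promoter with an SV40 poly(A) signal, which would allow G418 selection of stable transfectants; a short ble fragment follows it.

PDZD8 is a tethering protein linking endoplasmic reticulum and mitochondrial membranes. This fragment construct allows MYC-based detection or immunoprecipitation of a defined portion of the protein, the kind of reagent used for domain mapping, and it was deposited with work on AMPK targeting of PDZD8.
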