Features (pLannotate 1.2.2; 18 found; start..end, strand, type, name):
     50..429     +  enhancer       CMV enhancer: human cytomegalovirus immediate early enhancer
    430..633     +  promoter       CMV promoter: human cytomegalovirus (CMV) immediate early promoter
    700..2181    +  CDS            PDZD8 (fragment): PDZD8_HUMAN - Also known as PDZK8. Experimental evidence at protein level: Swiss-Prot protein existence level 1. Molecular tethering protein that connects endoplasmic reticulum and mitochondria membranes (PubMed:29097544). PDZD8-dependent endoplasmic reticulum-mitochondria membrane tethering is essential for endoplasmic reticulum-mitochondria Ca(2+) transfer (PubMed:29097544). In neurons, involved in the regulation of dendritic Ca(2+) dynamics by regulating mitochondrial Ca(2+) uptake in neurons (PubMed:29097544). Plays an indirect role in the regulation of cell morphology and cytoskeletal org
   2322..2370    +  polyA_signal   HSV TK poly(A) signal: herpes simplex virus thymidine kinase polyadenylation signal (Cole and Stacy, 1985)
   2461..2477    -  polyA_signal   bGH poly(A) signal (fragment): bovine growth hormone polyadenylation signal
   2572..3000    +  rep_origin     f1 ori (sequence partly withheld): f1 bacteriophage origin of replication; arrow indicates direction of (+) strand synthesis
   3014..3343    +  promoter       SV40 promoter: SV40 enhancer and early promoter
   3410..4201    +  CDS            neo: KKA2_KLEPN - Also known as kan, nptII. Experimental evidence at protein level: Swiss-Prot protein existence level 1. Resistance to kanamycin, neomycin, paromomycin, ribostamycin, butirosin and gentamicin B. From Klebsiella pneumoniae.
   4227..4385    +  CDS            ble (fragment): BLE_KLEPN - Experimental evidence at protein level: Swiss-Prot protein existence level 1. Binding protein with a strong affinity to the bleomycin family of antibiotics. Binds to CL990; an antimitotic-antibiotic compound. From Klebsiella pneumoniae.
   4380..4501    +  polyA_signal   SV40 poly(A) signal: SV40 polyadenylation signal
   4574..4590    -  protein_bind   lac operator: The lac repressor binds to the lac operator to inhibit transcription in E. coli. This inhibition can be relieved by adding lactose or isopropyl-β-D-thiogalactopyranoside (IPTG). lac repressor encoded by lacI
   4598..4628    -  promoter       lac promoter: promoter for the E. coli lac operon
   4643..4664    -  protein_bind   CAP binding site: CAP binding activates transcription in the presence of cAMP. E. coli catabolite activator protein
   4677..4769    -  CDS            lacI (fragment): lac repressor; lacI; The lac repressor binds to the lac operator to inhibit transcription in E. coli. This inhibition can be relieved by adding lactose or isopropyl-β-D-thiogalactopyranoside (IPTG).
   4952..5540    -  rep_origin     ori: high-copy-number ColE1/pMB1/pBR322/pUC origin of replication
   5711..6571    -  CDS            AmpR: β-lactamase; bla; confers resistance to ampicillin, carbenicillin, and related antibiotics
   6572..6676    -  promoter       AmpR promoter: bla
   6735..6787    -  misc_feature   bom (fragment): basis of mobility region from pBR322
>Addgene plasmid #227867 | pcDNA 3.3 C-MYC PDZD8(367-839aa) | addgene full sequence | sequence record 477878 | Addgene NGS Result
GTTAGGCGTTTTGCGCTGCTTCGCGATGTACGGGCCAGATATACGCGTTGACATTGATTATTGACTAGTT
ATTAATAGTAATCAATTACGGGGTCATTAGTTCATAGCCCATATATGGAGTTCCGCGTTACATAACTTAC
GGTAAATGGCCCGCCTGGCTGACCGCCCAACGACCCCCGCCCATTGACGTCAATAATGACGTATGTTCCC
ATAGTAACGCCAATAGGGACTTTCCATTGACGTCAATGGGTGGAGTATTTACGGTAAACTGCCCACTTGG
CAGTACATCAAGTGTATCATATGCCAAGTACGCCCCCTATTGACGTCAATGACGGTAAATGGCCCGCCTG
GCATTATGCCCAGTACATGACCTTATGGGACTTTCCTACTTGGCAGTACATCTACGTATTAGTCATCGCT
ATTACCATGGTGATGCGGTTTTGGCAGTACATCAATGGGCGTGGATAGCGGTTTGACTCACGGGGATTTC
CAAGTCTCCACCCCATTGACGTCAATGGGAGTTTGTTTTGGCACCAAAATCAACGGGACTTTCCAAAATG
TCGTAACAACTCCGCCCCATTGACGCAAATGGGCGGTAGGCGTGTACGGTGGGAGGTCTATATAAGCAGA
GCTCGTTTAGTGAACCGTCAGATCGCCTGGAGACGCCATCCACGCTGTTTTGACCTCCATAGAAGACACC
GGGACCGATCCAGCCTCCGGACTGAGCTCCTTAAGGTTAACTCTAGAGAATTCGGATCCATGGTTGAATT
AATAAAAGGAAATTTACAAAGTGTTGGACTTACACTTCGTCTTGTCCAGTCAACTGATGGGTATGCTGGG
CACGTCATCATTGAAACTGTGGCTCCAAACTCGCCTGCTGCAATTGCAGATCTTCAGCGGGGAGATCGAC
TTATCGCCATTGGAGGTGTGAAAATCACATCAACACTGCAAGTGTTGAAGCTTATCAAGCAGGCTGGTGA
CCGAGTCCTGGTGTACTATGAAAGGCCTGTTGGCCAGAGTAATCAAGGTGCAGTGCTGCAAGATAACTTT
GGCCAGTTGGAAGAAAACTTTTTGTCAAGCTCATGCCAATCGGGTTATGAAGAGGAAGCTGCCGGGTTGA
CAGTAGATACTGAAAGTAGAGAGCTGGATTCTGAATTTGAAGACTTGGCAAGTGATGTCAGAGCACAAAA
TGAGTTCAAAGATGAGGCACAATCATTAAGTCATAGTCCCAAACGTGTTCCAACAACACTTTCTATTAAA
CCCCTTGGAGCTATATCACCAGTTTTAAACCGTAAATTAGCTGTAGGAAGTCACCCACTACCACCGAAAA
TTCAGTCCAAAGATGGAAATAAACCTCCACCCCTAAAAACTTCTGAGATAACAGACCCAGCACAAGTGTC
AAAACCAACCCAAGGATCTGCTTTCAAACCACCTGTGCCACCACGACCACAAGCGAAAGTTCCTTTGCCT
TCCGCCGATGCTCCAAATCAGGCAGAACCAGATGTTCTCGTTGAAAAGCCAGAGAAGGTGGTGCCACCTC
CTCTTGTAGATAAATCTGCTGAAAAGCAAGCAAAAAATGTGGATGCCATAGACGATGCAGCTGCACCTAA
GCAATTTTTAGCAAAGCAAGAAGTGGCCAAAGATGTCACTTCAGAAACTTCCTGCCCTACTAAGGACAGT
TCGGACGACCGTCAAACATGGGAATCATCAGAAATTCTTTATCGTAATAAGCTAGGAAAATGGACAAGAA
CCAGAGCATCCTGTTTGTTTGACATAGAAGCCTGTCACAGGTACTTAAACATTGCATTGTGGTGCAGGGA
TCCTTTCAAGTTGGGAGGTCTCATCTGTTTGGGGCATGTTAGTTTAAAACTTGAAGATGTGGCTTTAGGA
TGCCTAGCTACATCAAACACGGAATACCTTTCCAAATTGAGACTGGAAGCCCCCTCACCTAAGGCTATAG
TCACTAGAACCGCACTACGCAATCTGAGTATGCAAAAGGGATTCAATGACAAATTTTGCTATGGTGACAT
TACTATTCACTTCAAATATTTGAAAGAAGGAGAATCAGACCACCATGTAGTTACTAACGTAGAAAAAGAA
AAAGAACCCCATTTGGTTGAAGAAGTTTCTGTTCTCCCTAAAGAGGAGCAATTTGTTGGACAGATGGGTT
TAACAGAAAACCTCGAGCCATGGAAGCTTATGGAACAAAAACTCATCTCAGAAGAGGATCTGGATATCTA
ACTGACTGAACCGGTGGTCCAAACGGGGGAGGCTAACTGAAACACGGAAGGAGACAATACCGGAAGGAAC
CCGCGCTATGACGGCAATAAAAAGACAGAATAAAACGCACGGGTGTTGGGTCGTTTGTTCATAAACGCGG
GGTTCGGTCCCAGGGCTGGCACTCTGTCGATACCCCACCGAGACCCCATTGGGGCCAATACGCCCGCGTT
TCTTCCTTTTCCCCACCCCACCCCCCAAGTTCGGGTGAAGGCCCAGGGCTCGCAGCCAACGTCGGGGCGG
CAGGCCCTGCCATAGCAGATCTGCGCAGCTGGGGCTCTAGGGGGTATCCCC
[124 nt withheld, positions 2572-2695]
C
[91 nt withheld, positions 2697-2787]
A
[49 nt withheld, positions 2789-2837]
CCTTTGACGTTGGAGTCCACGTTCTTT
[37 nt withheld, positions 2865-2901]
ACCCTATCTCGGTCTATTCTTTTGATTTATAAGGGATTTTGCCGATTTCGGCCTATTGGTTAAAAAATGA
GCTGATTTAACAAAAATTTAACGCGAATTAATTCTGTGGAATGTGTGTCAGTTAGGGTGTGGAAAGTCCC
CAGGCTCCCCAGCAGGCAGAAGTATGCAAAGCATGCATCTCAATTAGTCAGCAACCAGGTGTGGAAAGTC
CCCAGGCTCCCCAGCAGGCAGAAGTATGCAAAGCATGCATCTCAATTAGTCAGCAACCATAGTCCCGCCC
CTAACTCCGCCCATCCCGCCCCTAACTCCGCCCAGTTCCGCCCATTCTCCGCCCCATGGCTGACTAATTT
TTTTTATTTATGCAGAGGCCGAGGCCGCCTCTGCCTCTGAGCTATTCCAGAAGTAGTGAGGAGGCTTTTT
TGGAGGCCTAGGCTTTTGCAAAAAGCTCCCGGGAGCTTGTATATCCATTTTCGGATCTGATCAAGAGACA
GGATGAGGATCGTTTCGCATGATTGAACAAGATGGATTGCACGCAGGTTCTCCGGCCGCTTGGGTGGAGA
GGCTATTCGGCTATGACTGGGCACAACAGACAATCGGCTGCTCTGATGCCGCCGTGTTCCGGCTGTCAGC
GCAGGGGCGCCCGGTTCTTTTTGTCAAGACCGACCTGTCCGGTGCCCTGAATGAACTGCAGGACGAGGCA
GCGCGGCTATCGTGGCTGGCCACGACGGGCGTTCCTTGCGCAGCTGTGCTCGACGTTGTCACTGAAGCGG
GAAGGGACTGGCTGCTATTGGGCGAAGTGCCGGGGCAGGATCTCCTGTCATCTCACCTTGCTCCTGCCGA
GAAAGTATCCATCATGGCTGATGCAATGCGGCGGCTGCATACGCTTGATCCGGCTACCTGCCCATTCGAC
CACCAAGCGAAACATCGCATCGAGCGAGCACGTACTCGGATGGAAGCCGGTCTTGTCGATCAGGATGATC
TGGACGAAGAGCATCAGGGGCTCGCGCCAGCCGAACTGTTCGCCAGGCTCAAGGCGCGCATGCCCGACGG
CGAGGATCTCGTCGTGACCCATGGCGATGCCTGCTTGCCGAATATCATGGTGGAAAATGGCCGCTTTTCT
GGATTCATCGACTGTGGCCGGCTGGGTGTGGCGGACCGCTATCAGGACATAGCGTTGGCTACCCGTGATA
TTGCTGAAGAGCTTGGCGGCGAATGGGCTGACCGCTTCCTCGTGCTTTACGGTATCGCCGCTCCCGATTC
GCAGCGCATCGCCTTCTATCGCCTTCTTGACGAGTTCTTCTGAGCGGGACTCTGGGGTTCGCGAAATGAC
CGACCAAGCGACGCCCAACCTGCCATCACGAGATTTCGATTCCACCGCCGCCTTCTATGAAAGGTTGGGC
TTCGGAATCGTTTTCCGGGACGCCGGCTGGATGATCCTCCAGCGCGGGGATCTCATGCTGGAGTTCTTCG
CCCACCCCAACTTGTTTATTGCAGCTTATAATGGTTACAAATAAAGCAATAGCATCACAAATTTCACAAA
TAAAGCATTTTTTTCACTGCATTCTAGTTGTGGTTTGTCCAAACTCATCAATGTATCTTATCATGTCTGT
ATACCGTCGACCTCTAGCTAGAGCTTGGCGTAATCATGGTCATAGCTGTTTCCTGTGTGAAATTGTTATC
CGCTCACAATTCCACACAACATACGAGCCGGAAGCATAAAGTGTAAAGCCTGGGGTGCCTAATGAGTGAG
CTAACTCACATTAATTGCGTTGCGCTCACTGCCCGCTTTCCAGTCGGGAAACCTGTCGTGCCAGCTGCAT
TAATGAATCGGCCAACGCGCGGGGAGAGGCGGTTTGCGTATTGGGCGCTCTTCCGCTTCCTCGCTCACTG
ACTCGCTGCGCTCGGTCGTTCGGCTGCGGCGAGCGGTATCAGCTCACTCAAAGGCGGTAATACGGTTATC
CACAGAATCAGGGGATAACGCAGGAAAGAACATGTGAGCAAAAGGCCAGCAAAAGGCCAGGAACCGTAAA
AAGGCCGCGTTGCTGGCGTTTTTCCATAGGCTCCGCCCCCCTGACGAGCATCACAAAAATCGACGCTCAA
GTCAGAGGTGGCGAAACCCGACAGGACTATAAAGATACCAGGCGTTTCCCCCTGGAAGCTCCCTCGTGCG
CTCTCCTGTTCCGACCCTGCCGCTTACCGGATACCTGTCCGCCTTTCTCCCTTCGGGAAGCGTGGCGCTT
TCTCATAGCTCACGCTGTAGGTATCTCAGTTCGGTGTAGGTCGTTCGCTCCAAGCTGGGCTGTGTGCACG
AACCCCCCGTTCAGCCCGACCGCTGCGCCTTATCCGGTAACTATCGTCTTGAGTCCAACCCGGTAAGACA
CGACTTATCGCCACTGGCAGCAGCCACTGGTAACAGGATTAGCAGAGCGAGGTATGTAGGCGGTGCTACA
GAGTTCTTGAAGTGGTGGCCTAACTACGGCTACACTAGAAGAACAGTATTTGGTATCTGCGCTCTGCTGA
AGCCAGTTACCTTCGGAAAAAGAGTTGGTAGCTCTTGATCCGGCAAACAAACCACCGCTGGTAGCGGTGG
TTTTTTTGTTTGCAAGCAGCAGATTACGCGCAGAAAAAAAGGATCTCAAGAAGATCCTTTGATCTTTTCT
ACGGGGTCTGACGCTCAGTGGAACGAAAACTCACGTTAAGGGATTTTGGTCATGAGATTATCAAAAAGGA
TCTTCACCTAGATCCTTTTAAATTAAAAATGAAGTTTTAAATCAATCTAAAGTATATATGAGTAAACTTG
GTCTGACAGTTACCAATGCTTAATCAGTGAGGCACCTATCTCAGCGATCTGTCTATTTCGTTCATCCATA
GTTGCCTGACTCCCCGTCGTGTAGATAACTACGATACGGGAGGGCTTACCATCTGGCCCCAGTGCTGCAA
TGATACCGCGAGACCCACGCTCACCGGCTCCAGATTTATCAGCAATAAACCAGCCAGCCGGAAGGGCCGA
GCGCAGAAGTGGTCCTGCAACTTTATCCGCCTCCATCCAGTCTATTAATTGTTGCCGGGAAGCTAGAGTA
AGTAGTTCGCCAGTTAATAGTTTGCGCAACGTTGTTGCCATTGCTACAGGCATCGTGGTGTCACGCTCGT
CGTTTGGTATGGCTTCATTCAGCTCCGGTTCCCAACGATCAAGGCGAGTTACATGATCCCCCATGTTGTG
CAAAAAAGCGGTTAGCTCCTTCGGTCCTCCGATCGTTGTCAGAAGTAAGTTGGCCGCAGTGTTATCACTC
ATGGTTATGGCAGCACTGCATAATTCTCTTACTGTCATGCCATCCGTAAGATGCTTTTCTGTGACTGGTG
AGTACTCAACCAAGTCATTCTGAGAATAGTGTATGCGGCGACCGAGTTGCTCTTGCCCGGCGTCAATACG
GGATAATACCGCGCCACATAGCAGAACTTTAAAAGTGCTCATCATTGGAAAACGTTCTTCGGGGCGAAAA
CTCTCAAGGATCTTACCGCTGTTGAGATCCAGTTCGATGTAACCCACTCGTGCACCCAACTGATCTTCAG
CATCTTTTACTTTCACCAGCGTTTCTGGGTGAGCAAAAACAGGAAGGCAAAATGCCGCAAAAAAGGGAAT
AAGGGCGACACGGAAATGTTGAATACTCATACTCTTCCTTTTTCAATATTATTGAAGCATTTATCAGGGT
TATTGTCTCATGAGCGGATACATATTTGAATGTATTTAGAAAAATAAACAAATAGGGGTTCCGCGCACAT
TTCCCCGAAAAGTGCCACCTGACGTCGACGGATCGGGAGATCTCCCGATCCCCTATGGTGCACTCTCAGT
ACAATCTGCTCTGATGCCGCATAGTTAAGCCAGTATCTGCTCCCTGCTTGTGTGTTGGAGGTCGCTGAGT
AGTGCGCGAGCAAAATTTAAGCTACAACAAGGCAAGGCTTGACCGACAATTGCATGAAGAATCTGCTTAG
G
